Addgene plasmid #10759: 809 pcDNA3 GFP PTEN
Depositing lab: William Sellers. Depositing organization: Dana-Farber Cancer Institute. Publication: Phosphorylation of the PTEN tail acts as an inhibitory switch by preventing its recruitment into a protein complex. Vazquez F, Grossman SR, Takahashi Y, Rokas MV, Nakamura N, Sellers WR. J Biol Chem. 2001 Dec 28. 276(52):48627-30. 10.1074/jbc.C100556200 PubMed 11707428.
Backbone
  Vector backbone: pcDNA3
  Backbone manufacturer: Invitrogen
  Backbone size w/o insert (bp): 5446
  Vector type: Mammalian Expression
  Selectable markers: Neomycin (select with G418)
Growth in bacteria
  Bacterial resistance: Ampicillin, 100 μg/mL
  Growth temperature: 37°C
  Growth strain: DH5alpha
  Copy number: High Copy
Gene/Insert
  Gene/Insert name: PTEN
  Species: H. sapiens (human)
  Insert size (bp): 1200
  Entrez Gene: PTEN (a.k.a. 10q23del, BZS, CWS1, DEC, GLM2, MHAM, MMAC1, PTEN1, PTENbeta, PTENgama, TEP1)
  Tag / fusion protein: GFP (N terminal on insert)
  Cloning method: Restriction Enzyme
  Sequencing primers: 5′ T7
Terms and licenses: Academic/Nonprofit Terms; Industry Terms: Not Available to Industry
How to cite: 809 pcDNA3 GFP PTEN was a gift from William Sellers (Addgene plasmid # 10759 ; http://n2t.net/addgene:10759 ; RRID:Addgene_10759)
