[The description below was written by a language model from this plasmid's Addgene catalogue record and pLannotate feature annotations shown in this document.]
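Description:
809 pcDNA3 GFP PTEN is a mammalian expression plasmid built on the Invitrogen pcDNA3 backbone that produces human PTEN fused at its N terminus to green fluorescent protein. The sequenced record is about 7.3 kb. In bacteria the plasmid is maintained at high copy through a ColE1/pUC-type origin and selected with ampicillin via the β-lactamase gene. An f1 origin is also present, which permits single-stranded DNA production. For mammalian cells, a neomycin phosphotransferase gene driven by the SV40 enhancer/early promoter and terminated by an SV40 polyadenylation signal allows G418 selection of stable transfectants.

The expression cassette consists of the human cytomegalovirus immediate-early enhancer and promoter, followed by a T7 promoter, the GFP coding sequence (annotated as the S65T variant of Aequorea victoria GFP), the roughly 1.2 kb PTEN open reading frame immediately downstream, and the bovine growth hormone polyadenylation signal. An SP6 promoter flanks the insert on the opposite side, so the T7 and SP6 sites can serve for sequencing or in vitro transcription. Small annotated fragments (lacI, lac promoter/operator, ble, a short HIV-1 LTR match, bom) appear to be backbone remnants or short sequence matches rather than functional parts of the design.

PTEN is a tumour suppressor that antagonises PI3K–AKT signalling. The GFP fusion lets the protein be expressed strongly in transfected mammalian cells, followed by fluorescence, and detected or recovered through the tag. The associated publication concerns how phosphorylation of the PTEN tail restrains its recruitment into a protein complex. No mutations are listed in the record, which would suit use as a wild-type reference in such studies.
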