Features (pLannotate 1.2.2; 22 found; start..end, strand, type, name):
      2..94      +  CDS            lacI (fragment): lac repressor; lacI; The lac repressor binds to the lac operator to inhibit transcription in E. coli. This inhibition can be relieved by adding lactose or isopropyl-β-D-thiogalactopyranoside (IPTG).
    107..128     +  protein_bind   CAP binding site: CAP binding activates transcription in the presence of cAMP. E. coli catabolite activator protein
    143..173     +  promoter       lac promoter: promoter for the E. coli lac operon
    181..197     +  protein_bind   lac operator: The lac repressor binds to the lac operator to inhibit transcription in E. coli. This inhibition can be relieved by adding lactose or isopropyl-β-D-thiogalactopyranoside (IPTG). lac repressor encoded by lacI
    270..391     -  polyA_signal   SV40 poly(A) signal: SV40 polyadenylation signal
    386..544     -  CDS            ble (fragment): BLE_KLEPN - Experimental evidence at protein level: Swiss-Prot protein existence level 1. Binding protein with a strong affinity to the bleomycin family of antibiotics. Binds to CL990; an antimitotic-antibiotic compound. From Klebsiella pneumoniae.
    568..1359    -  CDS            neo: KKA2_KLEPN - Also known as kan, nptII. Experimental evidence at protein level: Swiss-Prot protein existence level 1. Resistance to kanamycin, neomycin, paromomycin, ribostamycin, butirosin and gentamicin B. From Klebsiella pneumoniae.
   1426..1755    -  promoter       SV40 promoter: SV40 enhancer and early promoter
   1769..2197    -  rep_origin     f1 ori (sequence partly withheld): f1 bacteriophage origin of replication; arrow indicates direction of (+) strand synthesis
   2218..2239    -  promoter       SV40 promoter (fragment): SV40 enhancer and early promoter
   2243..2467    -  polyA_signal   bGH poly(A) signal: bovine growth hormone polyadenylation signal
   2493..2511    +  promoter       SP6 promoter: promoter for bacteriophage SP6 RNA polymerase
   2559..3767    -  CDS            PTEN: PTEN_HUMAN - Also known as MMAC1, TEP1. Experimental evidence at protein level: Swiss-Prot protein existence level 1. [Isoform alpha]: Functional kinase, like isoform 1 it antagonizes the PI3K-AKT/PKB signaling pathway. Plays a role in mitochondrial energetic metabolism by promoting COX activity and ATP production, via collaboration with isoform 1 in increasing protein levels of PINK1. From Homo sapiens (Human).
   3786..4499    -  CDS            GFP (S65T): GFP (S65T) is a basic (constitutively fluorescent) green fluorescent protein published in 1995, derived from Aequorea victoria.
   4519..4537    -  promoter       T7 promoter: promoter for bacteriophage T7 RNA polymerase
   4553..4586    -  LTR            5' LTR (truncated) (fragment): truncated 5' long terminal repeat (LTR) from HIV-1
   4582..4785    -  promoter       CMV promoter: human cytomegalovirus (CMV) immediate early promoter
   4786..5165    -  enhancer       CMV enhancer: human cytomegalovirus immediate early enhancer
   5320..5372    +  misc_feature   bom (fragment): basis of mobility region from pBR322
   5431..5535    +  promoter       AmpR promoter: bla
   5536..6396    +  CDS            AmpR: β-lactamase; bla; confers resistance to ampicillin, carbenicillin, and related antibiotics
   6567..7155    +  rep_origin     ori: high-copy-number ColE1/pMB1/pBR322/pUC origin of replication
>Addgene plasmid #10759 | 809 pcDNA3 GFP PTEN | addgene full sequence | sequence record 115910 | Addgene NGS Result
AGCGCCCAATACGCAAACCGCCTCTCCCCGCGCGTTGGCCGATTCATTAATGCAGCTGGCACGACAGGTT
TCCCGACTGGAAAGCGGGCAGTGAGCGCAACGCAATTAATGTGAGTTAGCTCACTCATTAGGCACCCCAG
GCTTTACACTTTATGCTTCCGGCTCGTATGTTGTGTGGAATTGTGAGCGGATAACAATTTCACACAGGAA
ACAGCTATGACCATGATTACGCCAAGCTCTAGCTAGAGGTCGACGGTATACAGACATGATAAGATACATT
GATGAGTTTGGACAAACCACAACTAGAATGCAGTGAAAAAAATGCTTTATTTGTGAAATTTGTGATGCTA
TTGCTTTATTTGTAACCATTATAAGCTGCAATAAACAAGTTGGGGTGGGCGAAGAACTCCAGCATGAGAT
CCCCGCGCTGGAGGATCATCCAGCCGGCGTCCCGGAAAACGATTCCGAAGCCCAACCTTTCATAGAAGGC
GGCGGTGGAATCGAAATCTCGTGATGGCAGGTTGGGCGTCGCTTGGTCGGTCATTTCGAACCCCAGAGTC
CCGCTCAGAAGAACTCGTCAAGAAGGCGATAGAAGGCGATGCGCTGCGAATCGGGAGCGGCGATACCGTA
AAGCACGAGGAAGCGGTCAGCCCATTCGCCGCCAAGCTCTTCAGCAATATCACGGGTAGCCAACGCTATG
TCCTGATAGCGGTCCGCCACACCCAGCCGGCCACAGTCGATGAATCCAGAAAAGCGGCCATTTTCCACCA
TGATATTCGGCAAGCAGGCATCGCCATGGGTCACGACGAGATCCTCGCCGTCGGGCATGCGCGCCTTGAG
CCTGGCGAACAGTTCGGCTGGCGCGAGCCCCTGATGCTCTTCGTCCAGATCATCCTGATCGACAAGACCG
GCTTCCATCCGAGTACGTGCTCGCTCGATGCGATGTTTCGCTTGGTGGTCGAATGGGCAGGTAGCCGGAT
CAAGCGTATGCAGCCGCCGCATTGCATCAGCCATGATGGATACTTTCTCGGCAGGAGCAAGGTGAGATGA
CAGGAGATCCTGCCCCGGCACTTCGCCCAATAGCAGCCAGTCCCTTCCCGCTTCAGTGACAACGTCGAGC
ACAGCTGCGCAAGGAACGCCCGTCGTGGCCAGCCACGATAGCCGCGCTGCCTCGTCCTGCAGTTCATTCA
GGGCACCGGACAGGTCGGTCTTGACAAAAAGAACCGGGCGCCCCTGCGCTGACAGCCGGAACACGGCGGC
ATCAGAGCAGCCGATTGTCTGTTGTGCCCAGTCATAGCCGAATAGCCTCTCCACCCAAGCGGCCGGAGAA
CCTGCGTGCAATCCATCTTGTTCAATCATGCGAAACGATCCTCATCCTGTCTCTTGATCAGATCCGAAAA
TGGATATACAAGCTCCCGGGAGCTTTTTGCAAAAGCCTAGGCCTCCAAAAAAGCCTCCTCACTACTTCTG
GAATAGCTCAGAGGCAGAGGCGGCCTCGGCCTCTGCATAAATAAAAAAAATTAGTCAGCCATGGGGCGGA
GAATGGGCGGAACTGGGCGGAGTTAGGGGCGGGATGGGCGGAGTTAGGGGCGGGACTATGGTTGCTGACT
AATTGAGATGCATGCTTTGCATACTTCTGCCTGCTGGGGAGCCTGGGGACTTTCCACACCTGGTTGCTGA
CTAATTGAGATGCATGCTTTGCATACTTCTGCCTGCTGGGGAGCCTGGGGACTTTCCACACCCTAACTGA
CACACATTCCACAGAATTAATTCGCGTTAAATTTTTGTTAAATCAGCTCATTTTTTAACCAATAGGCCGA
AATCGGCAAAATCCCTTATAAATCAAAAGAATAGACCGAGATAGGGT
[37 nt withheld, positions 1868-1904]
AAAGAACGTGGACTCCAACGTCAAAGG
[49 nt withheld, positions 1932-1980]
T
[91 nt withheld, positions 1982-2072]
G
[124 nt withheld, positions 2074-2197]
GGGGATACCCCCTAGAGCCCCAGCTGGTTCTTTCCGCCTCAGAAGCCATAGAGCCCACCGCATCCCCAGC
ATGCCTGCTATTGTCTTCCCAATCCTCCCCCTTGCTGTCCTGCCCCACCCCACCCCCCAGAATAGAATGA
CACCTACTCAGACAATGCGATGCAATTTCCTCATTTTATTAGGAAAGGACAGTGGGAGTGGCACCTTCCA
GGGTCAAGGAAGGCACGGGGGAGGGGCAAACAACAGATGGCTGGCAACTAGAAGGCACAGTCGAGGCTGA
TCAGCGAGCTCTAGCATTTAGGTGACACTATAGAATAGGGCCCTCTAGATGCATGCTCGAGGCGATATCG
GGGAATTCTCAGACTTTTGTAATTTGTGTATGCTGATCTTCATCAAAAGGTTCATTCTCTGGATCAGAGT
CAGTGGTGTCAGAATATCTATAATGATCAGGTTCATTGTCACTAACATCTGGTGTTACAGAAGTTGAACT
GCTAGCCTCTGGATTTGACGGCTCCTCTACTGTTTTTGTGAAGTACAGCTTCACCTTAAAATTTGGAGAA
AAGTATCGGTTGGCTTTGTCTTTATTTGCTTTGTCAAGATCATTTTTTGTTAAAGTAAGTACTAGATATT
CCTTGTCATTATCTGCACGCTCTATACTGCAAATGCTATCGATTTCTTGATCACATAGACTTCCATTTTC
TACTTTTTCTGAGGTTTCCTCTGGTCCTGGTATGAAGAATGTATTTACCCAAAAGTGAAACATTTTGTCC
TTTTTTAGCATCTTGTTCTGTTTGTGGAAGAACTCTACTTTGATATCACCACACACAGGTAACGGCTGAG
GGAACTCAAAGTACATGAACTTGTCTTCCCGTCGTGTGGGTCCTGAATTGGAGGAATATATCTTCACCTT
TAGCTGGCAGACCACAAACTGAGGATTGCAAGTTCCGCCACTGAACATTGGAATAGTTTCAAACATCATC
TTGTGAAACAACAGTGCCACTGGTCTATAATCCAGATGATTCTTTAACAGGTAGCTATAATAATACACAT
AGCGCCTCTGACTGGGAATAGTTACTCCCTTTTTGTCTCTGGTCCTTACTTCCCCATAGAAATCTAGGGC
CTCTTGTGCCTTTAAAAATTTGCCCCGATGTAATAAATATGCACATATCATTACACCAGTTCGTCCCTTT
CCAGCTTTACAGTGAATTGCTGCAACATGATTGTCATCTTCACTTAGCCATTGGTCAAGATCTTCACAAA
AGGGTTTGATAAGTTCTAGCTGTGGTGGGTTATGGTCTTCAAAAGGATATTGTGCAACTCTGCAATTAAA
TTTGGCGGTGTCATAATGTCTTTCAGCACAAAGATTGTATATCTTGTAATGGTTTTTATGCTTTGAATCC
AAAAACCTTACTACATCATCAATATTGTTCCTGTATACGCCTTCAAGTCTTTCTGCAGGAAATCCCATAG
CAATAATGTTTGGATAAATATAGGTCAAGTCTAAGTCGAATCCATCCTCTTGATATCTCCTTTTGTTTCT
GCTAACGATCTCTTTGATGATGGCTGTCATGGATCCCTGAAGCTGCTGTTTGTATAGTTCATCCATGCCA
TGTGTAATCCCAGCAGCTGTTACAAACTCAAGAAGGACCATGTGGTCTCTCTTTTCGTTGGGATCTTTCG
AAAGGGCAGATTGTGTGGACAGGTAATGGTTGTCTGGTAAAAGGACAGGGCCATCGCCAATTGGAGTATT
TTGTTGATAATGGTCTGCTAGTTGAACGCTTCCATCTTCAATGTTGTGTCTAATTTTGAAGTTAGCTTTG
ATTCCATTCTTTTGTTTGTCTGCCATGATGTATACATTGTGTGAGTTATAGTTGTATTCCAATTTGTGCC
CAAGAATGTTTCCATCTTCTTTAAAATCAATACCTTTTAACTCGATTCTATTAACAAGGGTATCACCTTC
AAACTTGACTTCAGCACGTGTCTTGTAGTTCCCGTCATCTTTGAAAAATATAGTTCTTTCCTGTACATAA
CCTTCGGGCATGGCACTCTTGAAAAAGTCATGCCGTTTCATATGATCCGGGTATCTTGAAAAGCACTGAA
CACCATAAGTGAAAGTAGTGACAAGTGTTGGCCATGGAACAGGTAGTTTTCCAGTAGTGCAAATAAATTT
AAGGGTAAGTTTTCCGTATGTTGCATCACCTTCACCCTCTCCACTGACAGAAAATTTGTGCCCATTAACA
TCACCATCTAATTCAACAAGAATTGGGACAACTCCAGTGAAGAGTTCTTCTCCTTTACTCATGGTGGCAA
GCTTGGGTCTCCCTATAGTGAGTCGTATTAATTTCGATAAGCCAGTAAGCAGTGGGTTCTCTAGTTAGCC
AGAGAGCTCTGCTTATATAGACCTCCCACCGTACACGCCTACCGCCCATTTGCGTCAATGGGGCGGAGTT
GTTACGACATTTTGGAAAGTCCCGTTGATTTTGGTGCCAAAACAAACTCCCATTGACGTCAATGGGGTGG
AGACTTGGAAATCCCCGTGAGTCAAACCGCTATCCACGCCCATTGATGTACTGCCAAAACCGCATCACCA
TGGTAATAGCGATGACTAATACGTAGATGTACTGCCAAGTAGGAAAGTCCCATAAGGTCATGTACTGGGC
ATAATGCCAGGCGGGCCATTTACCGTCATTGACGTCAATAGGGGGCGTACTTGGCATATGATACACTTGA
TGTACTGCCAAGTGGGCAGTTTACCGTAAATACTCCACCCATTGACGTCAATGGAAAGTCCCTATTGGCG
TTACTATGGGAACATACGTCATTATTGACGTCAATGGGCGGGGGTCGTTGGGCGGTCAGCCAGGCGGGCC
ATTTACCGTAAGTTATGTAACGCGGAACTCCATATATGGGCTATGAACTAATGACCCCGTAATTGATTAC
TATTAATAACTAGTCAATAATCAATGTCAACGCGTATATCTGGCCCGTACATCGCGAAGCAGCGCAAAAC
GCCTAACCCTAAGCAGATTCTTCATGCAATTGTCGGTCAAGCCTTGCCTTGTTGTAGCTTAAATTTTGCT
CGCGCACTACTCAGCGACCTCCAACACACAAGCAGGGAGCAGATACTGGCTTAACTATGCGGCATCAGAG
CAGATTGTACTGAGAGTGCACCATAGGGGATCGGGAGATCTCCCGATCCGTCGACGTCAGGTGGCACTTT
TCGGGGAAATGTGCGCGGAACCCCTATTTGTTTATTTTTCTAAATACATTCAAATATGTATCCGCTCATG
AGACAATAACCCTGATAAATGCTTCAATAATATTGAAAAAGGAAGAGTATGAGTATTCAACATTTCCGTG
TCGCCCTTATTCCCTTTTTTGCGGCATTTTGCCTTCCTGTTTTTGCTCACCCAGAAACGCTGGTGAAAGT
AAAAGATGCTGAAGATCAGTTGGGTGCACGAGTGGGTTACATCGAACTGGATCTCAACAGCGGTAAGATC
CTTGAGAGTTTTCGCCCCGAAGAACGTTTTCCAATGATGAGCACTTTTAAAGTTCTGCTATGTGGCGCGG
TATTATCCCGTATTGACGCCGGGCAAGAGCAACTCGGTCGCCGCATACACTATTCTCAGAATGACTTGGT
TGAGTACTCACCAGTCACAGAAAAGCATCTTACGGATGGCATGACAGTAAGAGAATTATGCAGTGCTGCC
ATAACCATGAGTGATAACACTGCGGCCAACTTACTTCTGACAACGATCGGAGGACCGAAGGAGCTAACCG
CTTTTTTGCACAACATGGGGGATCATGTAACTCGCCTTGATCGTTGGGAACCGGAGCTGAATGAAGCCAT
ACCAAACGACGAGCGTGACACCACGATGCCTGTAGCAATGGCAACAACGTTGCGCAAACTATTAACTGGC
GAACTACTTACTCTAGCTTCCCGGCAACAATTAATAGACTGGATGGAGGCGGATAAAGTTGCAGGACCAC
TTCTGCGCTCGGCCCTTCCGGCTGGCTGGTTTATTGCTGATAAATCTGGAGCCGGTGAGCGTGGGTCTCG
CGGTATCATTGCAGCACTGGGGCCAGATGGTAAGCCCTCCCGTATCGTAGTTATCTACACGACGGGGAGT
CAGGCAACTATGGATGAACGAAATAGACAGATCGCTGAGATAGGTGCCTCACTGATTAAGCATTGGTAAC
TGTCAGACCAAGTTTACTCATATATACTTTAGATTGATTTAAAACTTCATTTTTAATTTAAAAGGATCTA
GGTGAAGATCCTTTTTGATAATCTCATGACCAAAATCCCTTAACGTGAGTTTTCGTTCCACTGAGCGTCA
GACCCCGTAGAAAAGATCAAAGGATCTTCTTGAGATCCTTTTTTTCTGCGCGTAATCTGCTGCTTGCAAA
CAAAAAAACCACCGCTACCAGCGGTGGTTTGTTTGCCGGATCAAGAGCTACCAACTCTTTTTCCGAAGGT
AACTGGCTTCAGCAGAGCGCAGATACCAAATACTGTTCTTCTAGTGTAGCCGTAGTTAGGCCACCACTTC
AAGAACTCTGTAGCACCGCCTACATACCTCGCTCTGCTAATCCTGTTACCAGTGGCTGCTGCCAGTGGCG
ATAAGTCGTGTCTTACCGGGTTGGACTCAAGACGATAGTTACCGGATAAGGCGCAGCGGTCGGGCTGAAC
GGGGGGTTCGTGCACACAGCCCAGCTTGGAGCGAACGACCTACACCGAACTGAGATACCTACAGCGTGAG
CTATGAGAAAGCGCCACGCTTCCCGAAGGGAGAAAGGCGGACAGGTATCCGGTAAGCGGCAGGGTCGGAA
CAGGAGAGCGCACGAGGGAGCTTCCAGGGGGAAACGCCTGGTATCTTTATAGTCCTGTCGGGTTTCGCCA
CCTCTGACTTGAGCGTCGATTTTTGTGATGCTCGTCAGGGGGGCGGAGCCTATGGAAAAACGCCAGCAAC
GCGGCCTTTTTACGGTTCCTGGCCTTTTGCTGGCCTTTTGCTCACATGTTCTTTCCTGCGTTATCCCCTG
ATTCTGTGGATAACCGTATTACCGCCTTTGAGTGAGCTGATACCGCTCGCCGCAGCCGAACGACCGAGCG
CAGCGAGTCAGTGAGCGAGGAAGCGGAAG
