>Addgene plasmid #10759 | 809 pcDNA3 GFP PTEN | addgene partial sequence | sequence record 80752 | CMV-F 5'-CGCAAATGGGCGGTAGGCGTG-3'
GAGCTCTCTGGCTAACTAGAGAACCCACTGCTTACTGGCTTATCGAAATTAATACGACTCACTATAGGGA
GACCCAAGCTTGCCACCATGAGTAAAGGAGAAGAACTCTTCACTGGAGTTGTCCCAATTCTTGTTGAATT
AGATGGTGATGTTAATGGGCACAAATTTTCTGTCAGTGGAGAGGGTGAAGGTGATGCAACATACGGAAAA
CTTACCCTTAAATTTATTTGCACTACTGGAAAACTACCTGTTCCATGGCCAACACTTGTCACTACTTTCA
CTTATGGTGTTCAGTGCTTTTCAAGATACCCGGATCATATGAAACGGCATGACTTTTTCAAGAGTGCCAT
GCCCGAAGGTTATGTACAGGAAAGAACTATATTTTTCAAAGATGACGGGAACTACAAGACACGTGCTGAA
GTCAAGTTTGAAGGTGATACCCTTGTTAATAGAATCGAGTTAAAAGGTATTGATTTTAAAGAAGATGGAA
ACATTCTTGGGCACAAATTGGAATACAACTATAACTCACACAATGTATACATCATGGCAGACAAACAAAA
GAATGGAATCAAAGCTAACTTCAAAATTAGACACAACATTGAAGATGGAAGCGTTCAACTAGCAGACCAT
TATCAACAAAATACTCCAATTGGCGATGGCCCTGTCCTTTTACCAGACAACCATTACCTGTCCACACAAT
CTGCCCTTTCGAAAGATCCCAACGAAAAGAGAGACCACATGGTCCTTCTTGAGTTTGTAACAGCTGCTGG
GATTACACATGGCATGGATGAACTATACAAACAGCAGCTTCAGGGATCCATGACAGCCATCATCAAAGAG
ATCGTTAGCAGAAACAAAAGGAGATATCAAGAGGATGGATTCGACTTAGACTTGACCTATATTTATCCAA
ACATTATTGCTATGGGA
