>Addgene plasmid #10759 | 809 pcDNA3 GFP PTEN | addgene partial sequence | sequence record 80753 | GFP-F 5'-GGTCCTTCTTGAGTTTGTAAC-3'
AACAGCAGCTTCAGGGATCCATGACAGCCATCATCAAAGAGATCGTTAGCAGAAACAAAAGGAGATATCA
AGAGGATGGATTCGACTTAGACTTGACCTATATTTATCCAAACATTATTGCTATGGGATTTCCTGCAGAA
AGACTTGAAGGCGTATACAGGAACAATATTGATGATGTAGTAAGGTTTTTGGATTCAAAGCATAAAAACC
ATTACAAGATATACAATCTTTGTGCTGAAAGACATTATGACACCGCCAAATTTAATTGCAGAGTTGCACA
ATATCCTTTTGAAGACCATAACCCACCACAGCTAGAACTTATCAAACCCTTTTGTGAAGATCTTGACCAA
TGGCTAAGTGAAGATGACAATCATGTTGCAGCAATTCACTGTAAAGCTGGAAAGGGACGAACTGGTGTAA
TGATATGTGCATATTTATTACATCGGGGCAAATTTTTAAAGGCACAAGAGGCCCTAGATTTCTATGGGGA
AGTAAGGACCAGAGACAAAAAGGGAGTAACTATTCCCAGTCAGAGGCGCTATGTGTATTATTATAGCTAC
CTGTTAAAGAATCATCTGGATTATAGACCAGTGGCACTGTTGTTTCACAAGATGATGTTTGAAACTATTC
CAATGTTCAGTGGCGGAACTTGCAATCCTCAGTTTGTGGTCTGCCAGCTAAAGGTGAAGATATATTCCTC
CAATTCAGGACCCACACGACGGGAAGACAAGTTCATGTACTTTGAGTTCCCTCAGCCGTTACCTGTGTGT
GGTGATATCAAAGTAGAGTTCTTCCACAAACAGAACAAGATGCTAAAAAAGGACAAAATGTTTCACTTTT
GGGTAAATACATTCTTCATACCAGGACCAGAGGAAACCTCAGAAAAAGTAGAAAATGGAAGTCTATGTGA
TCAAGAAATCGATAGCA
