>Addgene plasmid #10759 | 809 pcDNA3 GFP PTEN | addgene partial sequence | sequence record 80754 | GFPfusionREV 5'-CTCCACTGACAGAAAATTTG-3'
ACTCCAGTGAAGAGTTCTTCTCCTTTACTCATGGTGGCAAGCTTGGGTCTCCCTATAGTGAGTCGTATTA
ATTTCGATAAGCCAGTAAGCAGTGGGTTCTCTAGTTAGCCAGAGAGCTCTGCTTATATAGACCTCCCACC
GTACACGCCTACCGCCCATTTGCGTCAATGGGGCGGAGTTGTTACGACATTTTGGAAAGTCCCGTTGATT
TTGGTGCCAAAACAAACTCCCATTGACGTCAATGGGGTGGAGACTTGGAAATCCCCGTGAGTCAAACCGC
TATCCACGCCCATTGATGTACTGCCAAAACCGCATCACCATGGTAATAGCGATGACTAATACGTAGATGT
ACTGCCAAGTAGGAAAGTCCCATAAGGTCATGTACTGGGCATAATGCCAGGCGGGCCATTTACCGTCATT
GACGTCAATAGGGGGCGTACTTGGCATATGATACACTTGATGTACTGCCAAGTGGGCAGTTTACCGTAAA
TACTCCACCCATTGACGTCAATGGAAAGTCCCTATTGGCGTTACTATGGGAACATACGTCATTATTGACG
TCAATGGGCGGGGGTCGTTGGGCGGTCAGCCAGGCGGGCCATTTACCGTAAGTTATGTAACGCGGAACTC
CATATATGGGCTATGAACTAATGACCCCGTAATTGATTACTATTAATAACTAGTCAATAATCAATGTCAA
CGCGTATATCTGGCCCGTACATCGCGAAGCAGCGCAAAACGCCTAACCCTAAGCAGATTCTTCATGCAAT
TGTCGGTCAAGCCTTGCCTTGTTGTAGCTTAAATTTTGCTCGCGCACTACTCAGCGACCTCCAACACACA
AGCAGGGAGCAGATACTGGCTTAACTATGCGGCATCAGAGCAGATTGTACTGAGAGTGCACCATAGGGGA
TCGGGAGATCTCCCGATCCGTCGACGTCAGGTGGCACTTTTCGGGGAAATGTGCGCGGAACCCCTATTTG
TTTAT
